Addgene plasmid #142856: TFORF1794
Purpose: Lentiviral vector for overexpressing transcription factor ORFs with unique 24-bp barcodes. Barcodes facilitate identification of transcription factors in pooled screens.
Depositing lab: Feng Zhang. Depositing organization: Broad Institute. Publication: A transcription factor atlas of directed differentiation. Joung J, Ma S, Tay T, Geiger-Schuller KR, Kirchgatterer PC, Verdine VK, Guo B, Arias-Garcia MA, Allen WE, Singh A, Kuksenko O, Abudayyeh OO, Gootenberg JS, Fu Z, Macrae RK, Buenrostro JD, Regev A, Zhang F. Cell. 2023 Jan 5;186(1):209-229.e26. doi: 10.1016/j.cell.2022.11.026. PubMed 36608654.
Backbone
  Vector backbone: pLX_TRC317
  Backbone manufacturer: Broad Institute Genetic Perturbation Platform
  Backbone size w/o insert (bp): 8264
  Vector type: Mammalian Expression, Lentiviral
  Selectable markers: Puromycin
Growth in bacteria
  Bacterial resistance: Ampicillin, 100 μg/mL
  Growth temperature: 37°C
  Growth strain: NEB Stable
  Copy number: High Copy
Gene/Insert
  Gene/Insert name: CNBP
  Species: H. sapiens (human)
  Insert size (bp): 641
  Entrez Gene: CNBP (a.k.a. CNBP1, DM2, PROMM, RNF163, ZCCHC22, ZNF9)
  Promoter: EF1a
  Cloning method: Unknown
  Sequencing primers: 5′ GGGTGGAGACTGAAGTTAGGCCAG; 3′ CACATAGCGTAAAAGGAGCAACATAG
Terms and licenses: Academic/Nonprofit Terms; Industry Terms: Not Available to Industry
Depositor comments: NM_001127192,ENST00000441626 . The transcription factor ORF portion of this plasmid was synthesized by Genewiz. Please test multiple small colonies in case of plasmid recombination. To make this collection available in a timely manner, a portion of this collection was not fully sequenced by Addgene. If an Addgene verified full plasmid sequence is not available, please contact us prior to placing an order to request the full sequence.
How to cite: TFORF1794 was a gift from Feng Zhang (Addgene plasmid # 142856 ; http://n2t.net/addgene:142856 ; RRID:Addgene_142856)
