[The description below was written by a language model from this plasmid's Addgene catalogue record and pLannotate feature annotations shown in this document.]
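Description:
TFORF1794 is a lentiviral mammalian expression plasmid built on the pLX_TRC317 backbone, carrying the human CNBP open reading frame (also known as ZNF9, a zinc-finger nucleic-acid-binding protein) as one member of a barcoded transcription factor ORF collection. The sequenced plasmid is about 8.9 kb. It is propagated in E. coli through a high-copy pUC-type origin with ampicillin resistance, and it also retains an f1 origin and remnants of a lac/lacZα cloning region flanked by T3 and T7 promoters. Because the lentiviral repeats can recombine, a recombination-tolerant bacterial strain is used, and the depositor cautions that several colonies should be checked.

The viral portion follows a third-generation, self-inactivating layout. An RSV promoter drives a truncated HIV-1 5' LTR, followed by the Ψ packaging signal with a gag fragment, the RRE for Rev-dependent export of the genomic RNA, a cPPT/CTS element, and a ΔU3 3' LTR with a downstream SV40 polyadenylation signal. Two expression units sit within this transfer cassette. An SV40 early promoter drives puromycin N-acetyltransferase for selection of transduced cells, and a full-length EF-1α promoter drives constitutive CNBP expression, with a WPRE downstream to enhance transcript stability and expression. The record states that each ORF is paired with a unique 24-bp barcode. The barcode is not annotated in the feature table, although the catalogued insert is longer than the annotated coding sequence, which is consistent with extra sequence next to the ORF. A short U6 promoter fragment called in that region is probably a sequence remnant rather than a functional unit.

The construct is intended for packaging into lentivirus and overexpressing CNBP in mammalian cells. In pooled transcription factor screens, such as directed differentiation studies, the barcode identifies which factor each cell received.
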