Features (pLannotate 1.2.2; 31 found; start..end, strand, type, name):
      5..231     +  promoter       RSV promoter: Rous sarcoma virus enhancer/promoter
    232..412     +  LTR            5' LTR (truncated): truncated 5' long terminal repeat (LTR) from HIV-1
    459..584     +  misc_feature   HIV-1 Ψ: packaging signal of human immunodeficiency virus type 1
    568..931     +  CDS            HIV-1 gag (fragment): gag protein from human immunodeficiency virus 1; gag
   1077..1310    +  misc_feature   RRE: The Rev response element (RRE) of HIV-1 allows for Rev-dependent mRNA export from the nucleus to the cytoplasm.
   1687..1713    +  CDS            Rev (fragment): human immunodeficiency virus 1 (HIV-1) Rev protein; rev; enhances nuclear export of unspliced and incompletely spliced viral mRNAs
   1720..1743    +  promoter       SV40 promoter (fragment): SV40 early promoter
   1744..1815    +  promoter       SV40 promoter (fragment): SV40 enhancer and early promoter
   1839..1974    +  rep_origin     SV40 ori: SV40 origin of replication
   2020..2616    +  CDS            PuroR (fragment): puromycin N-acetyltransferase; pac from Streptomyces; confers resistance to puromycin
   2665..2782    +  misc_feature   cPPT/CTS: central polypurine tract and central termination sequence of HIV-1
   2847..2913    +  CDS            small t antigen (fragment): SV40 (simian virus 40) small t antigen
   2920..4098    +  promoter       EF-1α promoter: strong constitutive promoter for human elongation factor EF-1α
   4115..4651    +  CDS            CNBP: CNBP_HUMAN - Also known as RNF163, ZNF9. Experimental evidence at protein level: Swiss-Prot protein existence level 1. Single-stranded DNA-binding protein, with specificity to the sterol regulatory element (SRE). Involved in sterol-mediated repression. From Homo sapiens (Human).
   4667..4720    +  promoter       U6 promoter (fragment): RNA polymerase III promoter for human U6 snRNA
   4762..5350    +  misc_feature   WPRE: woodchuck hepatitis virus posttranscriptional regulatory element
   5401..5420    +  misc_feature   cPPT/CTS (fragment): central polypurine tract and central termination sequence of HIV-1
   5422..5655    +  LTR            3' LTR (ΔU3): self-inactivating 3' long terminal repeat (LTR) from HIV-1
   5733..5854    +  polyA_signal   SV40 poly(A) signal: SV40 polyadenylation signal
   5894..6029    +  rep_origin     SV40 ori: SV40 origin of replication
   6050..6068    -  promoter       T7 promoter: promoter for bacteriophage T7 RNA polymerase
   6076..6231    +  CDS            lacZα (fragment): LacZα fragment of β-galactosidase; lacZ fragment
   6236..6664    +  rep_origin     f1 ori (sequence partly withheld): f1 bacteriophage origin of replication; arrow indicates direction of (+) strand synthesis
   6717..6821    +  promoter       AmpR promoter: bla
   6822..7682    +  CDS            AmpR: β-lactamase; bla; confers resistance to ampicillin, carbenicillin, and related antibiotics
   7853..8441    +  rep_origin     ori: high-copy-number ColE1/pMB1/pBR322/pUC origin of replication
   8624..8716    +  CDS            lacI (fragment): lac repressor; lacI; The lac repressor binds to the lac operator to inhibit transcription in E. coli. This inhibition can be relieved by adding lactose or isopropyl-β-D-thiogalactopyranoside (IPTG).
   8729..8750    +  protein_bind   CAP binding site: CAP binding activates transcription in the presence of cAMP. E. coli catabolite activator protein
   8765..8795    +  promoter       lac promoter: promoter for the E. coli lac operon
   8803..8819    +  protein_bind   lac operator: The lac repressor binds to the lac operator to inhibit transcription in E. coli. This inhibition can be relieved by adding lactose or isopropyl-β-D-thiogalactopyranoside (IPTG). lac repressor encoded by lacI
   8864..8882    +  promoter       T3 promoter: promoter for bacteriophage T3 RNA polymerase
>Addgene plasmid #142856 | TFORF1794 | addgene full sequence | sequence record 396042 | Addgene NGS Result
TTAATGTAGTCTTATGCAATACTCTTGTAGTCTTGCAACATGGTAACGATGAGTTAGCAACATGCCTTAC
AAGGAGAGAAAAAGCACCGTGCATGCCGATTGGTGGAAGTAAGGTGGTACGATCGTGCCTTATTAGGAAG
GCAACAGACGGGTCTGACATGGATTGGACGAACCACTGAATTGCCGCATTGCAGAGATATTGTATTTAAG
TGCCTAGCTCGATACATAAACGGGTCTCTCTGGTTAGACCAGATCTGAGCCTGGGAGCTCTCTGGCTAAC
TAGGGAACCCACTGCTTAAGCCTCAATAAAGCTTGCCTTGAGTGCTTCAAGTAGTGTGTGCCCGTCTGTT
GTGTGACTCTGGTAACTAGAGATCCCTCAGACCCTTTTAGTCAGTGTGGAAAATCTCTAGCAGTGGCGCC
CGAACAGGGACTTGAAAGCGAAAGGGAAACCAGAGGAGCTCTCTCGACGCAGGACTCGGCTTGCTGAAGC
GCGCACGGCAAGAGGCGAGGGGCGGCGACTGGTGAGTACGCCAAAAATTTTGACTAGCGGAGGCTAGAAG
GAGAGAGATGGGTGCGAGAGCGTCAGTATTAAGCGGGGGAGAATTAGATCGCGATGGGAAAAAATTCGGT
TAAGGCCAGGGGGAAAGAAAAAATATAAATTAAAACATATAGTATGGGCAAGCAGGGAGCTAGAACGATT
CGCAGTTAATCCTGGCCTGTTAGAAACATCAGAAGGCTGTAGACAAATACTGGGACAGCTACAACCATCC
CTTCAGACAGGATCAGAAGAACTTAGATCATTATATAATACAGTAGCAACCCTCTATTGTGTGCATCAAA
GGATAGAGATAAAAGACACCAAGGAAGCTTTAGACAAGATAGAGGAAGAGCAAAACAAAAGTAAGACCAC
CGCACAGCAAGCGGCCGCTGATCTTCAGACCTGGAGGAGGAGATATGAGGGACAATTGGAGAAGTGAATT
ATATAAATATAAAGTAGTAAAAATTGAACCATTAGGAGTAGCACCCACCAAGGCAAAGAGAAGAGTGGTG
CAGAGAGAAAAAAGAGCAGTGGGAATAGGAGCTTTGTTCCTTGGGTTCTTGGGAGCAGCAGGAAGCACTA
TGGGCGCAGCGTCAATGACGCTGACGGTACAGGCCAGACAATTATTGTCTGGTATAGTGCAGCAGCAGAA
CAATTTGCTGAGGGCTATTGAGGCGCAACAGCATCTGTTGCAACTCACAGTCTGGGGCATCAAGCAGCTC
CAGGCAAGAATCCTGGCTGTGGAAAGATACCTAAAGGATCAACAGCTCCTGGGGATTTGGGGTTGCTCTG
GAAAACTCATTTGCACCACTGCTGTGCCTTGGAATGCTAGTTGGAGTAATAAATCTCTGGAACAGATTTG
GAATCACACGACCTGGATGGAGTGGGACAGAGAAATTAACAATTACACAAGCTTAATACACTCCTTAATT
GAAGAATCGCAAAACCAGCAAGAAAAGAATGAACAAGAATTATTGGAATTAGATAAATGGGCAAGTTTGT
GGAATTGGTTTAACATAACAAATTGGCTGTGGTATATAAAATTATTCATAATGATAGTAGGAGGCTTGGT
AGGTTTAAGAATAGTTTTTGCTGTACTTTCTATAGTGAATAGAGTTAGGCAGGGATATTCACCATTATCG
TTTCAGACCCACCTCCCAACCCCGAGGGGACCCATGCATTGCATCTCAATTAGTCAGCAACCAGGTGTGG
AAAGTCCCCAGGCTCCCCAGCAGGCAGAAGTATGCAAAGCATGCGTCTCAATTAGTCAGCAACCATAGTC
CCGCCCCTAACTCCGCCCATCCCGCCCCTAACTCCGCCCAGTTCCGCCCATTCTCCGCCCCATGGCTGAC
TAATTTTTTTTATTTATGCAGAGGCCGAGGCCGCCTCGGCCTCTGAGCTATTCCAGAAGTAGTGAGGAGG
CTTTTTTGGAGGCCTAGGCTTTTGCAAAAAGCTTTCTAGAGGTACCACCGGAGCTTACCATGACCGAGTA
CAAGCCCACGGTGCGCCTCGCCACCCGCGACGACGTCCCCAGGGCCGTACGCACCCTCGCCGCCGCGTTC
GCCGACTACCCCGCCACGCGCCACACCGTCGATCCGGACCGCCACATCGAGCGGGTCACCGAGCTGCAAG
AACTCTTCCTCACGCGCGTCGGGCTCGACATCGGCAAGGTGTGGGTCGCGGACGACGGCGCCGCCGTGGC
GGTCTGGACCACGCCGGAGAGCGTCGAAGCGGGGGCGGTGTTCGCCGAGATCGGCCCGCGCATGGCCGAG
TTGAGCGGTTCCCGGCTGGCCGCGCAGCAACAGATGGAAGGCCTCCTGGCGCCGCACCGGCCCAAGGAGC
CCGCGTGGTTCCTGGCCACCGTCGGCGTCTCGCCCGACCACCAGGGCAAGGGTCTGGGCAGCGCCGTCGT
GCTCCCCGGAGTGGAGGCGGCCGAGCGCGCCGGGGTGCCCGCCTTCCTGGAGACCTCCGCGCCCCGCAAC
CTCCCCTTCTACGAGCGGCTCGGCTTCACCGTCACCGCCGACGTCGAGGTGCCCGAAGGACCGCGCACCT
GGTGCATGACCCGCAAGCCCGGTGCCAGTTAACGAATTCTAGATCTTGAGACAAATGGCAGTATTCATCC
ACAATTTTAAAAGAAAAGGGGGGATTGGGGGGTACAGTGCAGGGGAAAGAATAGTAGACATAATAGCAAC
AGACATACAAACTAAAGAATTACAAAAACAAATTACAAAAATTCAAAATTTTCGGGTTTATTACAGGGAC
AGCAGAGATCCACTTTGGCGCCGGCTCGAGGCCTGCAGGTGCAAAGATGGATAAAGTTTTAAACAGAGAG
GAATCTTTGCAGCTAATGGACCTTCTAGGTCTTGAAAGGAGTGGGAATTGGCTCCGGTGCCCGTCAGTGG
GCAGAGCGCACATCGCCCACAGTCCCCGAGAAGTTGGGGGGAGGGGTCGGCAATTGAACCGGTGCCTAGA
GAAGGTGGCGCGGGGTAAACTGGGAAAGTGATGTCGTGTACTGGCTCCGCCTTTTTCCCGAGGGTGGGGG
AGAACCGTATATAAGTGCAGTAGTCGCCGTGAACGTTCTTTTTCGCAACGGGTTTGCCGCCAGAACACAG
GTAAGTGCCGTGTGTGGTTCCCGCGGGCCTGGCCTCTTTACGGGTTATGGCCCTTGCGTGCCTTGAATTA
CTTCCACCTGGCTGCAGTACGTGATTCTTGATCCCGAGCTTCGGGTTGGAAGTGGGTGGGAGAGTTCGAG
GCCTTGCGCTTAAGGAGCCCCTTCGCCTCGTGCTTGAGTTGAGGCCTGGCCTGGGCGCTGGGGCCGCCGC
GTGCGAATCTGGTGGCACCTTCGCGCCTGTCTCGCTGCTTTCGATAAGTCTCTAGCCATTTAAAATTTTT
GATGACCTGCTGCGACGCTTTTTTTCTGGCAAGATAGTCTTGTAAATGCGGGCCAAGATCTGCACACTGG
TATTTCGGTTTTTGGGGCCGCGGGCGGCGACGGGGCCCGTGCGTCCCAGCGCACATGTTCGGCGAGGCGG
GGCCTGCGAGCGCGGCCACCGAGAATCGGACGGGGGTAGTCTCAAGCTGGCCGGCCTGCTCTGGTGCCTG
GCCTCGCGCCGCCGTGTATCGCCCCGCCCTGGGCGGCAAGGCTGGCCCGGTCGGCACCAGTTGCGTGAGC
GGAAAGATGGCCGCTTCCCGGCCCTGCTGCAGGGAGCTCAAAATGGAGGACGCGGCGCTCGGGAGAGCGG
GCGGGTGAGTCACCCACACAAAGGAAAAGGGCCTTTCCGTCCTCAGCCGTCGCTTCATGTGACTCCACGG
AGTACCGGGCGCCGTCCAGGCACCTCGATTAGTTCTCGAGCTTTTGGAGTACGTCGTCTTTAGGTTGGGG
GGAGGGGTTTTATGCGATGGAGTTTCCCCACACTGAGTGGGTGGAGACTGAAGTTAGGCCAGCTTGGCAC
TTGATGTAATTCTCCTTGGAATTTGCCCTTTTTGAGTTTGGATCTTGGTTCATTCTCAAGCCTCAGACAG
TGGTTCAAAGTTTTTTTCTTCCATTTCAGGTGTCGTGAGGCTAGCACCGCCACCATGAGCAGCAATGAGT
GCTTCAAGTGTGGACGATCTGGCCACTGGGCCCGGGAATGTCCTACTGGTGGAGGCCGTGGTCGTGGAAT
GAGAAGCCGTGGCAGAGGTGGTTTTACCTCGGATAGAGGTTTCCAGTTTGTTTCCTCGTCTCTTCCAGAC
ATTTGTTATCGCTGTGGTGAGTCTGGTCATCTTGCCAAGGATTGTGATCTTCAGGAGGATGTTGAAGCCT
GCTATAACTGCGGTAGAGGTGGCCACATTGCCAAGGACTGCAAGGAGCCCAAGAGAGAGCGAGAGCAATG
CTGCTACAACTGTGGCAAACCAGGCCATCTGGCTCGTGACTGCGACCATGCAGATGAGCAGAAATGCTAT
TCTTGTGGAGAATTCGGACACATTCAAAAAGACTGCACCAAAGTGAAGTGCTATAGGTGTGGTGAAACTG
GTCATGTAGCCATCAACTGCAGCAAGACAAGTGAAGTCAACTGTTACCGCTGTGGCGAGTCAGGGCACCT
TGCACGGGAATGCACAATTGAGGCTACAGCCTAGTAATGAACTAGTCCGTAACTTGAAAGTATTTCGATT
TCTTGGCTTTATATATCTTGTGGAAAGGACGAGGCTTACACGTCTTACCAAGCCCTACGCGTTAAGTCGA
CAATCAACCTCTGGATTACAAAATTTGTGAAAGATTGACTGGTATTCTTAACTATGTTGCTCCTTTTACG
CTATGTGGATACGCTGCTTTAATGCCTTTGTATCATGCTATTGCTTCCCGTATGGCTTTCATTTTCTCCT
CCTTGTATAAATCCTGGTTGCTGTCTCTTTATGAGGAGTTGTGGCCCGTTGTCAGGCAACGTGGCGTGGT
GTGCACTGTGTTTGCTGACGCAACCCCCACTGGTTGGGGCATTGCCACCACCTGTCAGCTCCTTTCCGGG
ACTTTCGCTTTCCCCCTCCCTATTGCCACGGCGGAACTCATCGCCGCCTGCCTTGCCCGCTGCTGGACAG
GGGCTCGGCTGTTGGGCACTGACAATTCCGTGGTGTTGTCGGGGAAATCATCGTCCTTTCCTTGGCTGCT
CGCCTGTGTTGCCACCTGGATTCTGCGCGGGACGTCCTTCTGCTACGTCCCTTCGGCCCTCAATCCAGCG
GACCTTCCTTCCCGCGGCCTGCTGCCGGCTCTGCGGCCTCTTCCGCGTCTTCGCCTTCGCCCTCAGACGA
GTCGGATCTCCCTTTGGGCCGCCTCCCCGCGTCGACTTTAAGACCAATGACTTACAAGGCAGCTGTAGAT
CTTAGCCACTTTTTAAAAGAAAAGGGGGGACTGGAAGGGCTAATTCACTCCCAACGAAGACAAGATCTGC
TTTTTGCTTGTACTGGGTCTCTCTGGTTAGACCAGATCTGAGCCTGGGAGCTCTCTGGCTAACTAGGGAA
CCCACTGCTTAAGCCTCAATAAAGCTTGCCTTGAGTGCTTCAAGTAGTGTGTGCCCGTCTGTTGTGTGAC
TCTGGTAACTAGAGATCCCTCAGACCCTTTTAGTCAGTGTGGAAAATCTCTAGCAGTACGTATAGTAGTT
CATGTCATCTTATTATTCAGTATTTATAACTTGCAAAGAAATGAATATCAGAGAGTGAGAGGAACTTGTT
TATTGCAGCTTATAATGGTTACAAATAAAGCAATAGCATCACAAATTTCACAAATAAAGCATTTTTTTCA
CTGCATTCTAGTTGTGGTTTGTCCAAACTCATCAATGTATCTTATCATGTCTGGCTCTAGCTATCCCGCC
CCTAACTCCGCCCATCCCGCCCCTAACTCCGCCCAGTTCCGCCCATTCTCCGCCCCATGGCTGACTAATT
TTTTTTATTTATGCAGAGGCCGAGGCCGCCTCGGCCTCTGAGCTATTCCAGAAGTAGTGAGGAGGCTTTT
TTGGAGGCCTAGGGACGTACCCAATTCGCCCTATAGTGAGTCGTATTACGCGCGCTCACTGGCCGTCGTT
TTACAACGTCGTGACTGGGAAAACCCTGGCGTTACCCAACTTAATCGCCTTGCAGCACATCCCCCTTTCG
CCAGCTGGCGTAATAGCGAAGAGGCCCGCACCGATCGCCCTTCCCAACAGTTGCGCAGCCTGAATGGCGA
ATGGG
[124 nt withheld, positions 6236-6359]
C
[91 nt withheld, positions 6361-6451]
A
[49 nt withheld, positions 6453-6501]
CCTTTGACGTTGGAGTCCACGTTCTTT
[37 nt withheld, positions 6529-6565]
ACCCTATCTCGGTCTATTCTTTTGATTTATAAGGGATTTTGCCGATTTCGGCCTATTGGTTAAAAAATGA
GCTGATTTAACAAAAATTTAACGCGAATTTTAACAAAATATTAACGCTTACAATTTAGGTGGCACTTTTC
GGGGAAATGTGCGCGGAACCCCTATTTGTTTATTTTTCTAAATACATTCAAATATGTATCCGCTCATGAG
ACAATAACCCTGATAAATGCTTCAATAATATTGAAAAAGGAAGAGTATGAGTATTCAACATTTCCGTGTC
GCCCTTATTCCCTTTTTTGCGGCATTTTGCCTTCCTGTTTTTGCTCACCCAGAAACGCTGGTGAAAGTAA
AAGATGCTGAAGATCAGTTGGGTGCACGAGTGGGTTACATCGAACTGGATCTCAACAGCGGTAAGATCCT
TGAGAGTTTTCGCCCCGAAGAACGTTTTCCAATGATGAGCACTTTTAAAGTTCTGCTATGTGGCGCGGTA
TTATCCCGTATTGACGCCGGGCAAGAGCAACTCGGTCGCCGCATACACTATTCTCAGAATGACTTGGTTG
AGTACTCACCAGTCACAGAAAAGCATCTTACGGATGGCATGACAGTAAGAGAATTATGCAGTGCTGCCAT
AACCATGAGTGATAACACTGCGGCCAACTTACTTCTGACAACGATCGGAGGACCGAAGGAGCTAACCGCT
TTTTTGCACAACATGGGGGATCATGTAACTCGCCTTGATCGTTGGGAACCGGAGCTGAATGAAGCCATAC
CAAACGACGAGCGTGACACCACGATGCCTGTAGCAATGGCAACAACGTTGCGCAAACTATTAACTGGCGA
ACTACTTACTCTAGCTTCCCGGCAACAATTAATAGACTGGATGGAGGCGGATAAAGTTGCAGGACCACTT
CTGCGCTCGGCCCTTCCGGCTGGCTGGTTTATTGCTGATAAATCTGGAGCCGGTGAGCGTGGGTCTCGCG
GTATCATTGCAGCACTGGGGCCAGATGGTAAGCCCTCCCGTATCGTAGTTATCTACACGACGGGGAGTCA
GGCAACTATGGATGAACGAAATAGACAGATCGCTGAGATAGGTGCCTCACTGATTAAGCATTGGTAACTG
TCAGACCAAGTTTACTCATATATACTTTAGATTGATTTAAAACTTCATTTTTAATTTAAAAGGATCTAGG
TGAAGATCCTTTTTGATAATCTCATGACCAAAATCCCTTAACGTGAGTTTTCGTTCCACTGAGCGTCAGA
CCCCGTAGAAAAGATCAAAGGATCTTCTTGAGATCCTTTTTTTCTGCGCGTAATCTGCTGCTTGCAAACA
AAAAAACCACCGCTACCAGCGGTGGTTTGTTTGCCGGATCAAGAGCTACCAACTCTTTTTCCGAAGGTAA
CTGGCTTCAGCAGAGCGCAGATACCAAATACTGTTCTTCTAGTGTAGCCGTAGTTAGGCCACCACTTCAA
GAACTCTGTAGCACCGCCTACATACCTCGCTCTGCTAATCCTGTTACCAGTGGCTGCTGCCAGTGGCGAT
AAGTCGTGTCTTACCGGGTTGGACTCAAGACGATAGTTACCGGATAAGGCGCAGCGGTCGGGCTGAACGG
GGGGTTCGTGCACACAGCCCAGCTTGGAGCGAACGACCTACACCGAACTGAGATACCTACAGCGTGAGCT
ATGAGAAAGCGCCACGCTTCCCGAAGGGAGAAAGGCGGACAGGTATCCGGTAAGCGGCAGGGTCGGAACA
GGAGAGCGCACGAGGGAGCTTCCAGGGGGAAACGCCTGGTATCTTTATAGTCCTGTCGGGTTTCGCCACC
TCTGACTTGAGCGTCGATTTTTGTGATGCTCGTCAGGGGGGCGGAGCCTATGGAAAAACGCCAGCAACGC
GGCCTTTTTACGGTTCCTGGCCTTTTGCTGGCCTTTTGCTCACATGTTCTTTCCTGCGTTATCCCCTGAT
TCTGTGGATAACCGTATTACCGCCTTTGAGTGAGCTGATACCGCTCGCCGCAGCCGAACGACCGAGCGCA
GCGAGTCAGTGAGCGAGGAAGCGGAAGAGCGCCCAATACGCAAACCGCCTCTCCCCGCGCGTTGGCCGAT
TCATTAATGCAGCTGGCACGACAGGTTTCCCGACTGGAAAGCGGGCAGTGAGCGCAACGCAATTAATGTG
AGTTAGCTCACTCATTAGGCACCCCAGGCTTTACACTTTATGCTTCCGGCTCGTATGTTGTGTGGAATTG
TGAGCGGATAACAATTTCACACAGGAAACAGCTATGACCATGATTACGCCAAGCGCGCAATTAACCCTCA
CTAAAGGGAACAAAAGCTGGAGCTGCAAGC
