>Addgene plasmid #142856 | TFORF1794 | depositor partial sequence | sequence record 280706 | Insert
ACCGCCACCATGAGCAGCAATGAGTGCTTCAAGTGTGGACGATCTGGCCACTGGGCCCGGGAATGTCCTA
CTGGTGGAGGCCGTGGTCGTGGAATGAGAAGCCGTGGCAGAGGTGGTTTTACCTCGGATAGAGGTTTCCA
GTTTGTTTCCTCGTCTCTTCCAGACATTTGTTATCGCTGTGGTGAGTCTGGTCATCTTGCCAAGGATTGT
GATCTTCAGGAGGATGTTGAAGCCTGCTATAACTGCGGTAGAGGTGGCCACATTGCCAAGGACTGCAAGG
AGCCCAAGAGAGAGCGAGAGCAATGCTGCTACAACTGTGGCAAACCAGGCCATCTGGCTCGTGACTGCGA
CCATGCAGATGAGCAGAAATGCTATTCTTGTGGAGAATTCGGACACATTCAAAAAGACTGCACCAAAGTG
AAGTGCTATAGGTGTGGTGAAACTGGTCATGTAGCCATCAACTGCAGCAAGACAAGTGAAGTCAACTGTT
ACCGCTGTGGCGAGTCAGGGCACCTTGCACGGGAATGCACAATTGAGGCTACAGCCTAGTAATGAACTAG
TCCGTAACTTGAAAGTATTTCGATTTCTTGGCTTTATATATCTTGTGGAAAGGACGAGGCTTACACGTCT
TACCAAGCCCT
