>Addgene plasmid #142856 | TFORF1794 | depositor partial sequence | sequence record 280707 | Barcode
GGCTTACACGTCTTACCAAGCCCT
